Addgene plasmid #73571: MSCV-human NMyc-humanER-IRES-mCherry
Purpose: Mammalian retroviral expression of NMyc-ER
Depositing lab: Martine Roussel. Depositing organization: St. Jude Children's Research Hospital. Publication: The Interaction of Myc with Miz1 Defines Medulloblastoma Subgroup Identity. Vo BT, Wolf E, Kawauchi D, Gebhardt A, Rehg JE, Finkelstein D, Walz S, Murphy BL, Youn YH, Han YG, Eilers M, Roussel MF. Cancer Cell. 2016 Jan 11;29(1):5-16. doi: 10.1016/j.ccell.2015.12.003. PubMed 26766587.
Backbone
  Vector backbone: pMSCV IRES mCherry
  Backbone manufacturer: Addgene Plasmid #52114
  Backbone size w/o insert (bp): 6573
  Total vector size (bp): 8073
  Vector type: Mammalian Expression, Retroviral
Growth in bacteria
  Bacterial resistance: Ampicillin, 100 μg/mL
  Growth temperature: 37°C
  Growth strain: NEB Stable
  Copy number: High Copy
Gene/Insert
  Gene/Insert name: NMyc
  Species: H. sapiens (human)
  Insert size (bp): 1500
  Entrez Gene: MYCN (a.k.a. FGLDS1, MODED, MPAPA, MYCNsORF, MYCNsPEP, N-myc, NMYC, ODED, bHLHe37)
  Promoter: MSCV
  Tag / fusion protein: Human ER (C terminal on insert); IRES-mCherry (C terminal on backbone)
  Cloning method: Restriction Enzyme; 5′ cloning site EcoRI (unknown if destroyed); 3′ cloning site EcoRI (unknown if destroyed)
  Sequencing primers: 5′ pLXSN; 3′ pCDH-rev
Terms and licenses: Academic/Nonprofit Terms; Industry Terms: Not Available to Industry
How to cite: MSCV-human NMyc-humanER-IRES-mCherry was a gift from Martine Roussel (Addgene plasmid # 73571 ; http://n2t.net/addgene:73571 ; RRID:Addgene_73571)
