[The description below was written by a language model from this plasmid's Addgene catalogue record.]
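Description:
MSCV-human NMyc-humanER-IRES-mCherry is a mammalian retroviral expression plasmid built on the pMSCV IRES mCherry backbone, a murine stem cell virus-based gammaretroviral vector. The total size is recorded as about 8.1 kb, of which roughly 1.5 kb is listed as insert. It is maintained in bacteria as a high-copy plasmid under ampicillin selection and is grown in a recombination-deficient strain, a common choice for vectors carrying repeated LTR sequences. No feature table accompanies the record, so details such as the bacterial origin, packaging signal and exact LTR arrangement are not itemised. No mammalian drug-selection marker is listed.

The payload is human MYCN (N-Myc) fused at its C terminus to a human estrogen receptor (ER) domain, cloned into an EcoRI site and expressed from the MSCV promoter, which in vectors of this type is the 5′ LTR. Downstream, an IRES allows cap-independent translation of mCherry from the same bicistronic transcript, so red fluorescence marks transduced cells expressing the fusion and can be used to track or sort them. Myc-ER fusions are generally used as conditionally active proteins, held inactive until an ER ligand is supplied. However, the record does not state which ER portion or variant is present or which ligand it responds to.

The stated purpose is retroviral expression of NMyc-ER in mammalian cells. After packaging with the viral proteins supplied in trans, the vector integrates stably into dividing target cells. The associated publication concerns the Myc–Miz1 interaction in medulloblastoma subgroup identity, suggesting its use to study N-Myc function in that context.
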