>Addgene plasmid #73571 | MSCV-human NMyc-humanER-IRES-mCherry | addgene partial sequence | sequence record 137957 | pLXSN5 5'-CCCTTGAACCTCCTCGTTCGACC-3'
TTCTCTAGGCGCCGGAATTGGGATCCCAGTGTGGTGGTACGTAGGAATTCATGCCGGGCATGATCTGCAA
GAACCCAGACCTCGAGTTTGACTCGCTACAGCCCTGCTTCTACCCGGACGAAGATGACTTCTACTTCGGC
GGCCCCGACTCGACCCCCCCGGGGGAGGACATCTGGAAGAAGTTTGAGCTGCTGCCCACGCCCCCGCTGT
CGCCCAGCCGTGGCTTCGCGGAGCACAGCTCCGAGCCCCCGAGCTGGGTCACGGAGATGCTGCTTGAGAA
CGAGCTGTGGGGCAGCCCGGCCGAGGAGGACGCGTTCGGCCTGGGGGGACTGGGTGGCCTCACCCCCAAC
CCGGTCATCCTCCAGGACTGCATGTGGAGCGGCTTCTCCGCCCGCGAGAAGCTGGAGCGCGCCGTGAGCG
AGAAGCTGCA
