>Addgene plasmid #73571 | MSCV-human NMyc-humanER-IRES-mCherry | addgene partial sequence | sequence record 138221 | pCDH-rev 5'-GCATTCCTTTGGCGAGAG-3'
CGGGCCCTCACATTGCCAAAAGACGGCAATATGGTGGAAAATAACATATAGACAAACGCACACCGGCCTT
ATTCCAAGCGGCTTCGGCCAGTAACGTTAGGGGGGGGGCGGAATTGATCCCGCTCGAGATCTGAATTCTC
AGACTGTGGCAGGGAAACCCTCTGCCTCCCCCGTGATGTAATACTTTTGCAAGGAATGCGATGAAGTAGA
GCCCGCAGTGGCCAAGTGGCTTTGGTCCGTCTCCTCCACGGATGCCCCTCCACGGCTAGTGGGCGCATGT
AGGCGGTGGGCGTCCAGCATCTCCAGCAGCAGGTCATAGAGGGGCACCACGTTCTTGCACTTCATGCTGT
ACAGATGCTCCATGCCTTTGTTACTCATGTGCCTGATGTGGGAGAGGATGAGGAGGAGCTGGGCCAGCCG
CTGGTGCTGCTGCTGCAGGGTCAGGCCTGCCTTGGCCATCAGGTGGATCAAAGTGTCTGTGATCTTGTCC
AGGACTCGGTGGATATGGTCCTTCTCTTCCAGAGACTTCAGGGTGCTGGACAGAAATGTGTACACTCCAG
AATTAAGCAAAATAATAGATTTGAGGCACACAAACTCCTCTCCCTGCAGATTCATCATGCGGAACCGAGA
TGATGTAGCCAGCAGCATGTCGAA
